>Addgene plasmid #108827 | pBW2669_pCAG-PV1-FlpO-N168-L1-nMag-NLS-BGHpA | depositor full sequence | sequence record 205108 | Full Sequence
CCCAAGCTTGGCGTAATCATGGTCATAGCTGTTTCCTGTGTGAAATTGTTATCCGCTCACAATTCCACAC
AACATACGAGCCGGAAGCATAAAGTGTAAAGCCTGGGGTGCCTAATGAGTGAGCTAACTCACATTAATTG
CGTTGCGCTCACTGCCCGCTTTCCAGTCGGGAAACCTGTCGTGCCAGCGGATCCGCATCTCAATTAGTCA
GCAACCATAGTCCCGCCCCTAACTCCGCCCAGTTCCGCCCATTCTCCGCCCCATGGCTGACTAATTTTTT
TTATTTATGCAGAGGCCGAGGCCGCCTCGGCCTCTGAGCTATTCCAGAAGTAGTGAGGAGGCTTTTTTGG
AGGCCTAGGCTTTTGCAAAAAGCTAACTTGTTTATTGCAGCTTATAATGGTTACAAATAAAGCAATAGCA
TCACAAATTTCACAAATAAAGCATTTTTTTCACTGCATTCTAGTTGTGGTTTGTCCAAACTCATCAATGT
ATCTTATCATGTCTGGATCCGCTGCATTAATGAATCGGCCAACGCGCGGGGAGAGGCGGTTTGCGTATTG
GGCGCTCTTCCGCTTCCTCGCTCACTGACTCGCTGCGCTCGGTCGTTCGGCTGCGGCGAGCGGTATCAGC
TCACTCAAAGGCGGTAATACGGTTATCCACAGAATCAGGGGATAACGCAGGAAAGAACATGTGAGCAAAA
GGCCAGCAAAAGGCCAGGAACCGTAAAAAGGCCGCGTTGCTGGCGTTTTTCCATAGGCTCCGCCCCCCTG
ACGAGCATCACAAAAATCGACGCTCAAGTCAGAGGTGGCGAAACCCGACAGGACTATAAAGATACCAGGC
GTTTCCCCCTGGAAGCTCCCTCGTGCGCTCTCCTGTTCCGACCCTGCCGCTTACCGGATACCTGTCCGCC
TTTCTCCCTTCGGGAAGCGTGGCGCTTTCTCATAGCTCACGCTGTAGGTATCTCAGTTCGGTGTAGGTCG
TTCGCTCCAAGCTGGGCTGTGTGCACGAACCCCCCGTTCAGCCCGACCGCTGCGCCTTATCCGGTAACTA
TCGTCTTGAGTCCAACCCGGTAAGACACGACTTATCGCCACTGGCAGCAGCCACTGGTAACAGGATTAGC
AGAGCGAGGTATGTAGGCGGTGCTACAGAGTTCTTGAAGTGGTGGCCTAACTACGGCTACACTAGAAGAA
CAGTATTTGGTATCTGCGCTCTGCTGAAGCCAGTTACCTTCGGAAAAAGAGTTGGTAGCTCTTGATCCGG
CAAACAAACCACCGCTGGTAGCGGTGGTTTTTTTGTTTGCAAGCAGCAGATTACGCGCAGAAAAAAAGGA
TCTCAAGAAGATCCTTTGATCTTTTCTACGGGGTCTGACGCTCAGTGGAACGAAAACTCACGTTAAGGGA
TTTTGGTCATGAGATTATCAAAAAGGATCTTCACCTAGATCCTTTTAAATTAAAAATGAAGTTTTAAATC
AATCTAAAGTATATATGAGTAAACTTGGTCTGACAGTTACCAATGCTTAATCAGTGAGGCACCTATCTCA
GCGATCTGTCTATTTCGTTCATCCATAGTTGCCTGACTCCCCGTCGTGTAGATAACTACGATACGGGAGG
GCTTACCATCTGGCCCCAGTGCTGCAATGATACCGCGAGACCCACGCTCACCGGCTCCAGATTTATCAGC
AATAAACCAGCCAGCCGGAAGGGCCGAGCGCAGAAGTGGTCCTGCAACTTTATCCGCCTCCATCCAGTCT
ATTAATTGTTGCCGGGAAGCTAGAGTAAGTAGTTCGCCAGTTAATAGTTTGCGCAACGTTGTTGCCATTG
CTACAGGCATCGTGGTGTCACGCTCGTCGTTTGGTATGGCTTCATTCAGCTCCGGTTCCCAACGATCAAG
GCGAGTTACATGATCCCCCATGTTGTGCAAAAAAGCGGTTAGCTCCTTCGGTCCTCCGATCGTTGTCAGA
AGTAAGTTGGCCGCAGTGTTATCACTCATGGTTATGGCAGCACTGCATAATTCTCTTACTGTCATGCCAT
CCGTAAGATGCTTTTCTGTGACTGGTGAGTACTCAACCAAGTCATTCTGAGAATAGTGTATGCGGCGACC
GAGTTGCTCTTGCCCGGCGTCAATACGGGATAATACCGCGCCACATAGCAGAACTTTAAAAGTGCTCATC
ATTGGAAAACGTTCTTCGGGGCGAAAACTCTCAAGGATCTTACCGCTGTTGAGATCCAGTTCGATGTAAC
CCACTCGTGCACCCAACTGATCTTCAGCATCTTTTACTTTCACCAGCGTTTCTGGGTGAGCAAAAACAGG
AAGGCAAAATGCCGCAAAAAAGGGAATAAGGGCGACACGGAAATGTTGAATACTCATACTCTTCCTTTTT
CAATATTATTGAAGCATTTATCAGGGTTATTGTCTCATGAGCGGATACATATTTGAATGTATTTAGAAAA
ATAAACAAATAGGGGTTCCGCGCACATTTCCCCGAAAAGTGCCACCTGGGTCGACATTGATTATTGACTA
GTTATTAATAGTAATCAATTACGGGGTCATTAGTTCATAGCCCATATATGGAGTTCCGCGTTACATAACT
TACGGTAAATGGCCCGCCTGGCTGACCGCCCAACGACCCCCGCCCATTGACGTCAATAATGACGTATGTT
CCCATAGTAACGCCAATAGGGACTTTCCATTGACGTCAATGGGTGGAGTATTTACGGTAAACTGCCCACT
TGGCAGTACATCAAGTGTATCATATGCCAAGTACGCCCCCTATTGACGTCAATGACGGTAAATGGCCCGC
CTGGCATTATGCCCAGTACATGACCTTATGGGACTTTCCTACTTGGCAGTACATCTACGTATTAGTCATC
GCTATTACCATGGTCGAGGTGAGCCCCACGTTCTGCTTCACTCTCCCCATCTCCCCCCCCTCCCCACCCC
CAATTTTGTATTTATTTATTTTTTAATTATTTTGTGCAGCGATGGGGGCGGGGGGGGGGGGGGCGCGCGC
CAGGCGGGGCGGGGCGGGGCGAGGGGCGGGGCGGGGCGAGGCGGAAAGGTGCGGCGGCAGCCAATCAGAG
CGGCGCGCTCCGAAAGTTTCCTTTTATGGCGAGGCGGCGGCGGCGGCGGCCCTATAAAAAGCGAAGCGCG
CGGCGGGCGGGAGTCGCTGCGTTGCCTTCGCCCCGTGCCCCGCTCCGCGCCGCCTCGCGCCGCCCGCCCC
GGCTCTGACTGACCGCGTTACTCCCACAGGTGAGCGGGCGGGACGGCCCTTCTCCTCCGGGCTGTAATTA
GCGCTTGGTTTAATGACGGCTCGTTTCTTTTCTGTGGCTGCGTGAAAGCCTTAAAGGGCTCCGGGAGGGC
CCTTTGTGCGGGGGGGAGCGGCTCGGGGGGTGCGTGCGTGTGTGTGTGCGTGGGGAGCGCCGCGTGCGGC
TCCGCGCTGCCCGGCGGCTGTGAGCGCTGCGGGCGCGGCGCGGGGCTTTGTGCGCTCCGCAGTGTGCGCG
AGGGGAGCGCGGCCGGGGGCGGTGCCCCGCGGTGCGGGGGGGGCTGCGAGGGGAACAAAGGCTGCGTGCG
GGGTGTGTGCGTGGGGGGGTGAGCAGGGGGTGTGGGCGCGGCGGTCGGGCTGTAACCCCCCCCTGCACCC
CCCTCCCCGAGTTGCTGAGCACGGCCCGGCTTCGGGTGCGGGGCTCCGTACGGGGCGTGGCGCGGGGCTC
GCCGTGCCGGGCGGGGGGTGGCGGCAGGTGGGGGTGCCGGGCGGGGCGGGGCCGCCTCGGGCCGGGGAGG
GCTCGGGGGAGGGGCGCGGCGGCCCCCGGAGCGCCGGCGGCTGTCGAGGCGCGGCGAGCCGCAGCCATTG
CCTTTTATGGTAATCGTGCGAGAGGGCGCAGGGACTTCCTTTGTCCCAAATCTGTGCGGAGCCGAAATCT
GGGAGGCGCCGCCGCACCCCCTCTAGCGGGCGCGGGGCGAAGCGGTGCGGCGCCGGCAGGAAGGAAATGG
GCGGGGAGGGCCTTCGTGCGTCGCCGCGCCGCCGTCCCCTTCTCCCTCTCCAGCCTCGGGGCTGTCCGCG
GGGGGACGGCTGCCTTCGGGGGGGACGGGGCAGGGCGGGGTTCGGCTTCTGGCGTGTGACCGGCGGCTCT
AGAGCCTCTGCTAACCATGTTCATGCCTTCTTCTTTTTCCTACAGCTCCTGGGCAACGTGCTGGTTATTG
TGCTGTCTCATCATTTTGGCAAAGAATTGATTAATTCGAGCGAAGGCGCGCCCATTACTCGCATCCATTC
TCAGGCTGTCTCGTCTCGTCTCGCACGCGTGCCGCCACCATGAGCCAGTTCGACATCCTGTGCAAGACCC
CCCCCAAGGTGCTGGTGCGGCAGTTCGTGGAGAGATTCGAGAGGCCCAGCGGCGAGAAGATCGCCAGCTG
TGCCGCCGAGCTGACCTACCTGTGCTGGATGATCACCCACAACGGCACCGCCATCAAGAGGGCCACCTTC
ATGAGCTACAACACCATCATCAGCAACAGCCTGAGCTTCGACATCGTGAACAAGAGCCTGCAGTTCAAGT
ACAAGACCCAGAAGGCCACCATCCTGGAGGCCAGCCTGAAGAAGCTGATCCCCGCCTGGGAGTTCACCAT
CATCCCTTACAACGGCCAGAAGCACCAGAGCGACATCACCGACATCGTGTCCAGCCTGCAGCTGCAGTTC
GAGAGCAGCGAGGAGGCCGACAAGGGCAACAGCCACAGCAAGAAGATGCTGAAGGCCCTGCTGTCCGAGG
GCGAGAGCATCTGGGAGATCACCGAGAAGATCCTGAACAGCTTCGAGTACACCTCCGGAGGGTCTGGCTC
CGGATCAAGTGGTGGCAGCGGTACCCATACTCTTTATGCCCCCGGTGGATATGACATTATGGGATATCTG
GACCAGATCGGCAACCGGCCAAACCCGCAGGTGGAACTGGGCCCCGTGGATACATCCTGCGCCTTGATTC
TTTGTGACCTGAAACAGAAAGACACCCCGATAGTTTACGCGAGTGAAGCCTTCCTCTACATGACAGGTTA
CAGCAACGCAGAGGTGCTGGGCCGGAATTGCCGGTTTCTGCAAAGCCCTGACGGCATGGTGAAGCCCAAG
AGCACCCGGAAGTACGTGGATAGTAACACAATCAATACTATGCGCAAGGCAATCGACAGGAATGCCGAGG
TGCAGGTTGAAGTAGTCAATTTTAAAAAGAATGGACAGCGATTTGTTAATTTCCTGACTATGATACCTGT
TAGGGACGAAACAGGCGAGTATCGATACTCTATGGGATTCCAGTGCGAAACAGAACCCAAGAAAAAGCGG
AAGGTGTGAGAATTCCTGTGCCTTCTAGTTGCCAGCCATCTGTTGTTTGCCCCTCCCCCGTGCCTTCCTT
GACCCTGGAAGGTGCCACTCCCACTGTCCTTTCCTAATAAAATGAGGAAATTGCATCGCATTGTCTGAGT
AGGTGTCATTCTATTCTGGGGGGTGGGGTGGGGCAGGACAGCAAGGGGGAGGATTGGGAAGACAATAGCA
GGCATGCTGGGGATGCGGTGGGCTCTATGGCTTCTGAGGCGGAAAGAACCAGCTGGGGCTCTAGGGGGTA
TCCCCACGCGCCCTGTAGCGTGTACCGCTGGGAGTTCGTAGACGGAAACAAACGCAGAATCCAAGCGCGG
CCGCCCAGGATACATAGATTACCACAACTCCGAGCCCTTCCACCGCTAGCGCACTCCTCAGGTGCAGGCT
GCCTATCAGAAGGTGGTGGCTGGTGTGGCCAATGCCCTGGCTCACAAATACCACTGAGATCTTTTTCCCT
CTGCCAAAAATTATGGGGACATCATGAAGCCCCTTGAGCATCTGACTTCTGGCTAATAAAGGAAATTTAT
TTTCATTGCAATAGTGTGTTGGAATTTTTTGTGTCTCTCACTCGGAAGGACATATGGGAGGGCAAATCAT
TTAAAACATCAGAATGAGTATTTGGTTTAGAGTTTGGCAACATATGCCCATATGCTGGCTGCCATGAACA
AAGGTTGGCTATAAAGAGGTCATCAGTATATGAAACAGCCCCCTGCTGTCCATTCCTTATTCCATAGAAA
AGCCTTGACTTGAGGTTAGATTTTTTTTATATTTTGTTTTGTGTTATTTTTTTCTTTAACATCCCTAAAA
TTTTCCTTACATGTTTTACTAGCCAGATTTTTCCTCCTCTCCTGACTACTCCCAGTCATAGCTGTCCCTC
TTCTCTTATGGAGATCCCTCGACCTGCAG
Features (pLannotate 1.2.2; 19 found; start..end, strand, type, name):
     46..62      -  protein_bind   lac operator: The lac repressor binds to the lac operator to inhibit transcription in E. coli. This inhibition can be relieved by adding lactose or isopropyl-β-D-thiogalactopyranoside (IPTG). lac repressor encoded by lacI
     70..100     -  promoter       lac promoter: promoter for the E. coli lac operon
    115..136     -  protein_bind   CAP binding site: CAP binding activates transcription in the presence of cAMP. E. coli catabolite activator protein
    149..188     -  CDS            lacI (fragment): lac repressor; lacI; The lac repressor binds to the lac operator to inhibit transcription in E. coli. This inhibition can be relieved by adding lactose or isopropyl-β-D-thiogalactopyranoside (IPTG).
    195..217     +  promoter       SV40 promoter (fragment): SV40 enhancer and early promoter
    221..355     +  rep_origin     SV40 ori: SV40 origin of replication
    375..509     +  polyA_signal   SV40 poly(A) signal: SV40 polyadenylation signal
    511..565     -  CDS            lacI (fragment): lac repressor; lacI; The lac repressor binds to the lac operator to inhibit transcription in E. coli. This inhibition can be relieved by adding lactose or isopropyl-β-D-thiogalactopyranoside (IPTG).
    748..1336    -  rep_origin     ori: high-copy-number ColE1/pMB1/pBR322/pUC origin of replication
   1507..2367    -  CDS            AmpR: β-lactamase; bla; confers resistance to ampicillin, carbenicillin, and related antibiotics
   2368..2472    -  promoter       AmpR promoter: bla
   2503..2882    +  enhancer       CMV enhancer: human cytomegalovirus immediate early enhancer
   2884..3159    +  promoter       chicken β-actin promoter: No description available
   3160..4175    +  intron         chimeric intron: chimera between introns from chicken β-actin and rabbit β-globin
   4310..4813    +  CDS            FLPo (fragment): nuclear-targeted site-specific recombinase FLPo is a mouse codon-optimized fusion between the SV40 nuclear localization signal and a thermostable version of the Saccharomyces cerevisiae site-specific recombinase FLP. Recombination occurs at FRT sequences.
   5336..5560    +  polyA_signal   bGH poly(A) signal: bovine growth hormone polyadenylation signal
   5564..5585    +  promoter       SV40 promoter (fragment): SV40 enhancer and early promoter
   5723..5794    +  CDS            HBB (fragment): HBB_PONPY - Experimental evidence at transcript level: Swiss-Prot protein existence level 2. Involved in oxygen transport from the lung to the various peripheral tissues. From Pongo pygmaeus (Bornean orangutan).
   5865..5920    +  polyA_signal   β-globin poly(A) signal: rabbit β-globin polyadenylation signal (Gil and Proudfoot, 1987)
