[The description below was written by a language model from this plasmid's Addgene catalogue record and pLannotate feature annotations shown in this document.]
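Description:
pBW2669_pCAG-PV1-FlpO-N168-L1-nMag-NLS-BGHpA is a 6,259 nt mammalian expression plasmid built on the pCAGGS backbone that encodes one half of a split, light-inducible Flp recombinase. It is propagated in E. coli as a high-copy plasmid through a ColE1/pUC-type origin and selected with ampicillin via the β-lactamase gene. Backbone remnants include lac promoter/operator sequences, an SV40 origin with an SV40 poly(A) signal, and the residual rabbit β-globin sequence and poly(A) signal typical of pCAGGS, lying downstream of the expression cassette.

The payload is driven by the CAG promoter, annotated here as its three parts: the CMV immediate-early enhancer, the chicken β-actin promoter and a chimeric β-actin/β-globin intron, which together give strong constitutive expression in many mammalian cell types. The coding region begins with a fragment of mouse codon-optimized FLPo running from the N-terminus to amino acid 168. According to the name and catalogue fields, it continues through a linker (L1) into the nMag dimerization domain and a C-terminal nuclear localization signal. These downstream parts were not detected by the automated annotation, but they fit the unannotated stretch between the FLPo fragment and the bGH poly(A) signal that terminates the transcript. The "PV1" element in the name is not explained in the record.

nMag is the negative member of the Magnet pair of blue-light-responsive heterodimerizers. The fragment is therefore presumably inactive on its own and intended for co-expression with a complementary C-terminal Flp fragment fused to the partner domain. Illumination would then reconstitute recombinase activity at FRT sites, giving inducible control of recombination in mammalian cells and synthetic gene circuits.
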