Addgene plasmid #108827: pBW2669_pCAG-PV1-FlpO-N168-L1-nMag-NLS-BGHpA
Purpose: Expresses N-terminus to aa168 of Flp recombinase fused to nMag CID
Depositing lab: Wilson Wong. Depositing organization: Boston University Main Campus. Publication: High-performance chemical- and light-inducible recombinases in mammalian cells and mice. Weinberg BH, Cho JH, Agarwal Y, Pham NTH, Caraballo LD, Walkosz M, Ortega C, Trexler M, Tague N, Law B, Benman WKJ, Letendre J, Beal J, Wong WW. Nat Commun. 2019 Oct 24;10(1):4845. doi: 10.1038/s41467-019-12800-7. PubMed 31649244.
Backbone
  Vector backbone: pCAGGS
  Vector type: Mammalian Expression, Cre/Lox, Synthetic Biology
Growth in bacteria
  Bacterial resistance: Ampicillin, 100 μg/mL
  Growth temperature: 37°C
  Growth strain: NEB Stable
  Copy number: High Copy
Gene/Insert
  Gene/Insert name: Flp recombinase fragment N-terminus to aa168
  Species: Synthetic
  Promoter: pCAG
  Tag / fusion protein: nMag,NLS (C terminal on insert)
  Cloning method: Restriction Enzyme; 5′ cloning site MluI (not destroyed); 3′ cloning site BspEI (not destroyed)
Terms and licenses: Academic/Nonprofit Terms; Industry Terms: Not Available to Industry
Depositor comments: Please visit https://www.biorxiv.org/content/10.1101/747121v1 for bioRxiv preprint.
How to cite: pBW2669_pCAG-PV1-FlpO-N168-L1-nMag-NLS-BGHpA was a gift from Wilson Wong (Addgene plasmid # 108827 ; http://n2t.net/addgene:108827 ; RRID:Addgene_108827)
