>Addgene plasmid #108827 | pBW2669_pCAG-PV1-FlpO-N168-L1-nMag-NLS-BGHpA | addgene partial sequence | sequence record 218024 | Addgene Partial NGS Result
TGCACCCCCCTCCCCGAGTTGCTGAGCACGGCCCGGCTTCGGGTGCGGGGCTCCGTACGGGGCGTGGCGC
GGGGCTCGCCGTGCCGGGCGGGGGGTGGCGGCAGGTGGGGGTGCCGGGCGGGGCGGGGCCGCCTCGGGCC
GGGGAGGGCTCGGGGGAGGGGCGCGGCGGCCCCCGGAGCGCCGGCGGCTGTCGAGGCGCGGCGAGCCGCA
GCCATTGCCTTTTATGGTAATCGTGCGAGAGGGCGCAGGGACTTCCTTTGTCCCAAATCTGTGCGGAGCC
GAAATCTGGGAGGCGCCGCCGCACCCCCTCTAGCGGGCGCGGGGCGAAGCGGTGCGGCGCCGGCAGGAAG
GAAATGGGCGGGGAGGGCCTTCGTGCGTCGCCGCGCCGCCGTCCCCTTCTCCCTCTCCAGCCTCGGGGCT
GTCCGCGGGGGGACGGCTGCCTTCGGGGGGGACGGGGCAGGGCGGGGTTCGGCTTCTGGCGTGTGACCGG
CGGCTCTAGAGCCTCTGCTAACCATGTTCATGCCTTCTTCTTTTTCCTACAGCTCCTGGGCAACGTGCTG
GTTATTGTGCTGTCTCATCATTTTGGCAAAGAATTGATTAATTCGAGCGAAGGCGCGCCCATTACTCGCA
TCCATTCTCAGGCTGTCTCGTCTCGTCTCGCACGCGTGCCGCCACCATGAGCCAGTTCGACATCCTGTGC
AAGACCCCCCCCAAGGTGCTGGTGCGGCAGTTCGTGGAGAGATTCGAGAGGCCCAGCGGCGAGAAGATCG
CCAGCTGTGCCGCCGAGCTGACCTACCTGTGCTGGATGATCACCCACAACGGCACCGCCATCAAGAGGGC
CACCTTCATGAGCTACAACACCATCATCAGCAACAGCCTGAGCTTCGACATCGTGAACAAGAGCCTGCAG
TTCAAGTACAAGACCCAGAAGGCCACCATCCTGGAGGCCAGCCTGAAGAAGCTGATCCCCGCCTGGGAGT
TCACCATCATCCCTTACAACGGCCAGAAGCACCAGAGCGACATCACCGACATCGTGTCCAGCCTGCAGCT
GCAGTTCGAGAGCAGCGAGGAGGCCGACAAGGGCAACAGCCACAGCAAGAAGATGCTGAAGGCCCTGCTG
TCCGAGGGCGAGAGCATCTGGGAGATCACCGAGAAGATCCTGAACAGCTTCGAGTACACCTCCGGAGGGT
CTGGCTCCGGATCAAGTGGTGGCAGCGGTACCCATACTCTTTATGCCCCCGGTGGATATGACATTATGGG
ATATCTGGACCAGATCGGCAACCGGCCAAACCCGCAGGTGGAACTGGGCCCCGTGGATACATCCTGCGCC
TTGATTCTTTGTGACCTGAAACAGAAAGACACCCCGATAGTTTACGCGAGTGAAGCCTTCCTCTACATGA
CAGGTTACAGCAACGCAGAGGTGCTGGGCCGGAATTGCCGGTTTCTGCAAAGCCCTGACGGCATGGTGAA
GCCCAAGAGCACCCGGAAGTACGTGGATAGTAACACAATCAATACTATGCGCAAGGCAATCGACAGGAAT
GCCGAGGTGCAGGTTGAAGTAGTCAATTTTAAAAAGAATGGACAGCGATTTGTTAATTTCCTGACTATGA
TACCTGTTAGGGACGAAACAGGCGAGTATCGATACTCTATGGGATTCCAGTGCGAAACAGAACCCAAGAA
AAAGCGGAAGGTGTGAGAATTCCTGTGCCTTCTAGTTGCCAGCCATCTGTTGTTTGCCCCTCCCCCGTGC
CTTCCTTGACCCTGGAAGGTGCCACTCCCACTGTCCTTTCCTAATAAAATGAGGAAATTGCATCGCATTG
TCTGAGTAGGTGTCATTCTATTCTGGGGGGTGGGGTGGGGCAGGACAGCAAGGGGGAGGATTGGGAAGAC
AATAGCAGGCATGCTGGGGATGCGGTGGGCTCTATGGCTTCTGAGGCGGAAAGAACCAGCTGGGGCTCTA
GGGGGTATCCCCACGCGCCCTGTAGCGTGTACCGCTGGGAGTTCGTAGACGGAAACAAACGCAGAATCCA
AGCGCGGCCGCCCAGGATACATAGATTACCACAACTCCGAGCCCTTCCACCGCTAGCGCACTCCTCAGGT
GCAGGCTGCCTATCAGAAGGTGGTGGCTGGTGTGGCCAATGCCCTGGCTCACAAATACCACTGAGATCTT
TTTCCCTCTGCCAAAAATTATGGGGACATCATGAAGCCCCTTGAGCATCTGACTTCTGGCTAATAAAGGA
AATTTATTTTCATTGCAATAGTGTGTTGGAATTTTTTGTGTCTCTCACTCGGAAGGACATATGGGAGGGC
AAATCATTTAAAACATCAGAATGAGTATTTGGTTTAGAGTTTGGCAACATATGCCCATATGCTGGCTGCC
ATGAACAAAGGTTGGCTATAAAGAGGTCATCAGTATATGAAACAGCCCCCTGCTGTCCATTCCTTATTCC
ATAGAAAAGCCTTGACTTGAGGTTAGATTTTTTTTATATTTTGTTTTGTGTTATTTTTTTCTTTAACATC
CCTAAAATTTTCCTTACATGTTTTACTAGCCAGATTTTTCCTCCTCTCCTGACTACTCCCAGTCATAGCT
GTCCCTCTTCTCTTATGGAGATCCCTCGACCTGCAGCCCAAGCTTGGCGTAATCATGGTCATAGCTGTTT
CCTGTGTGAAATTGTTATCCGCTCACAATTCCACACAACATACGAGCCGGAAGCATAAAGTGTAAAGCCT
GGGGTGCCTAATGAGTGAGCTAACTCACATTAATTGCGTTGCGCTCACTGCCCGCTTTCCAGTCGGGAAA
CCTGTCGTGCCAGCGGATCCGCATCTCAATTAGTCAGCAACCATAGTCCCGCCCCTAACTCCGCCCAGTT
CCGCCCATTCTCCGCCCCATGGCTGACTAATTTTTTTTATTTATGCAGAGGCCGAGGCCGCCTCGGCCTC
TGAGCTATTCCAGAAGTAGTGAGGAGGCTTTTTTGGAGGCCTAGGCTTTTGCAAAAAGCTAACTTGTTTA
TTGCAGCTTATAATGGTTACAAATAAAGCAATAGCATCACAAATTTCACAAATAAAGCATTTTTTTCACT
GCATTCTAGTTGTGGTTTGTCCAAACTCATCAATGTATCTTATCATGTCTGGATCCGCTGCATTAATGAA
TCGGCCAACGCGCGGGGAGAGGCGGTTTGCGTATTGGGCGCTCTTCCGCTTCCTCGCTCACTGACTCGCT
GCGCTCGGTCGTTCGGCTGCGGCGAGCGGTATCAGCTCACTCAAAGGCGGTAATACGGTTATCCACAGAA
TCAGGGGATAACGCAGGAAAGAACATGTGAGCAAAAGGCCAGCAAAAGGCCAGGAACCGTAAAAAGGCCG
CGTTGCTGGCGTTTTTCCATAGGCTCCGCCCCCCTGACGAGCATCACAAAAATCGACGCTCAAGTCAGAG
GTGGCGAAACCCGACAGGACTATAAAGATACCAGGCGTTTCCCCCTGGAAGCTCCCTCGTGCGCTCTCCT
GTTCCGACCCTGCCGCTTACCGGATACCTGTCCGCCTTTCTCCCTTCGGGAAGCGTGGCGCTTTCTCATA
GCTCACGCTGTAGGTATCTCAGTTCGGTGTAGGTCGTTCGCTCCAAGCTGGGCTGTGTGCACGAACCCCC
CGTTCAGCCCGACCGCTGCGCCTTATCCGGTAACTATCGTCTTGAGTCCAACCCGGTAAGACACGACTTA
TCGCCACTGGCAGCAGCCACTGGTAACAGGATTAGCAGAGCGAGGTATGTAGGCGGTGCTACAGAGTTCT
TGAAGTGGTGGCCTAACTACGGCTACACTAGAAGAACAGTATTTGGTATCTGCGCTCTGCTGAAGCCAGT
TACCTTCGGAAAAAGAGTTGGTAGCTCTTGATCCGGCAAACAAACCACCGCTGGTAGCGGTGGTTTTTTT
GTTTGCAAGCAGCAGATTACGCGCAGAAAAAAAGGATCTCAAGAAGATCCTTTGATCTTTTCTACGGGGT
CTGACGCTCAGTGGAACGAAAACTCACGTTAAGGGATTTTGGTCATGAGATTATCAAAAAGGATCTTCAC
CTAGATCCTTTTAAATTAAAAATGAAGTTTTAAATCAATCTAAAGTATATATGAGTAAACTTGGTCTGAC
AGTTACCAATGCTTAATCAGTGAGGCACCTATCTCAGCGATCTGTCTATTTCGTTCATCCATAGTTGCCT
GACTCCCCGTCGTGTAGATAACTACGATACGGGAGGGCTTACCATCTGGCCCCAGTGCTGCAATGATACC
GCGAGACCCACGCTCACCGGCTCCAGATTTATCAGCAATAAACCAGCCAGCCGGAAGGGCCGAGCGCAGA
AGTGGTCCTGCAACTTTATCCGCCTCCATCCAGTCTATTAATTGTTGCCGGGAAGCTAGAGTAAGTAGTT
CGCCAGTTAATAGTTTGCGCAACGTTGTTGCCATTGCTACAGGCATCGTGGTGTCACGCTCGTCGTTTGG
TATGGCTTCATTCAGCTCCGGTTCCCAACGATCAAGGCGAGTTACATGATCCCCCATGTTGTGCAAAAAA
GCGGTTAGCTCCTTCGGTCCTCCGATCGTTGTCAGAAGTAAGTTGGCCGCAGTGTTATCACTCATGGTTA
TGGCAGCACTGCATAATTCTCTTACTGTCATGCCATCCGTAAGATGCTTTTCTGTGACTGGTGAGTACTC
AACCAAGTCATTCTGAGAATAGTGTATGCGGCGACCGAGTTGCTCTTGCCCGGCGTCAATACGGGATAAT
ACCGCGCCACATAGCAGAACTTTAAAAGTGCTCATCATTGGAAAACGTTCTTCGGGGCGAAAACTCTCAA
GGATCTTACCGCTGTTGAGATCCAGTTCGATGTAACCCACTCGTGCACCCAACTGATCTTCAGCATCTTT
TACTTTCACCAGCGTTTCTGGGTGAGCAAAAACAGGAAGGCAAAATGCCGCAAAAAAGGGAATAAGGGCG
ACACGGAAATGTTGAATACTCATACTCTTCCTTTTTCAATATTATTGAAGCATTTATCAGGGTTATTGTC
TCATGAGCGGATACATATTTGAATGTATTTAGAAAAATAAACAAATAGGGGTTCCGCGCACATTTCCCCG
AAAAGTGCCACCTGGGTCGACATTGATTATTGACTAGTTATTAATAGTAATCAATTACGGGGTCATTAGT
TCATAGCCCATATATGGAGTTCCGCGTTACATAACTTACGGTAAATGGCCCGCCTGGCTGACCGCCCAAC
GACCCCCGCCCATTGACGTCAATAATGACGTATGTTCCCATAGTAACGCCAATAGGGACTTTCCATTGAC
GTCAATGGGTGGAGTATTTACGGTAAACTGCCCACTTGGCAGTACATCAAGTGTATCATATGCCAAGTAC
GCCCCCTATTGACGTCAATGACGGTAAATGGCCCGCCTGGCATTATGCCCAGTACATGACCTTATGGGAC
TTTCCTACTTGGCAGTACATCTACGTATTAGTCATCGCTATTACCATGGTCGAGGTGAGCCCCACGTTCT
GCTTCACTCTCCCCATCTCCCCCCCCTCCCCACCCCCAATTTTGTATTTATTTATTTTTTAATTATTTTG
TGCAGCGATGGGGGCGGGGGG
